Addgene plasmid #20372: GST TopBP1 B (aa 978-1192)
Depositing lab: Aziz Sancar. Depositing organization: University of North Carolina at Chapel Hill. Publication: Cooperative activation of the ATR checkpoint kinase by TopBP1 and damaged DNA. Choi JH, Lindsey-Boltz LA, Sancar A. Nucleic Acids Res. 2009 Apr;37(5):1501-9. doi: 10.1093/nar/gkn1075. Epub 2009 Jan 12. PubMed 19139065.
Backbone
  Vector backbone: pGEX6P1
  Backbone manufacturer: Amersham
  Backbone size w/o insert (bp): 4900
  Vector type: Bacterial Expression
Growth in bacteria
  Bacterial resistance: Ampicillin, 100 μg/mL
  Growth temperature: 37°C
  Growth strain: DH5alpha
  Copy number: Unknown
Gene/Insert
  Gene/Insert name: TopBP1 (978-1192) (alt names: TOPBP1; topoisomerase II beta binding protein 1)
  Species: H. sapiens (human)
  Insert size (bp): 642
  Mutation: amino acids 978-1192
  Entrez Gene: TOPBP1 (a.k.a. Dpb11, TOP2BP1)
  Cloning method: Restriction Enzyme; 5′ cloning site BamHI (not destroyed); 3′ cloning site NotI (not destroyed)
  Sequencing primers: 5′ pGEX 5'; 3′ pGEX 3'
Terms and licenses: Academic/Nonprofit Terms; Industry Terms: Not Available to Industry
How to cite: GST TopBP1 B (aa 978-1192) was a gift from Aziz Sancar (Addgene plasmid # 20372 ; http://n2t.net/addgene:20372 ; RRID:Addgene_20372)
