[The description below was written by a language model from this plasmid's Addgene catalogue record and pLannotate feature annotations shown in this document.]
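Description:
GST TopBP1 B (aa 978-1192) is a bacterial expression plasmid built on the pGEX6P1 backbone for producing a fragment of human TopBP1 (topoisomerase II beta binding protein 1) as an N-terminal glutathione S-transferase fusion in E. coli. The plasmid is about 5.6 kb in the depositor's full sequence. It replicates from a ColE1/pMB1-type origin and is selected with ampicillin through the bla (AmpR) gene and its own promoter. Short remnants of pBR322-derived elements (rop and bom fragments), a small yciV fragment, and a lac promoter/operator with a lacZα fragment are also annotated; they appear to be backbone carryover rather than functional parts of the expression cassette.

Expression is driven by the tac promoter, a strong trp/lac hybrid, followed by a lac operator. The plasmid also carries lacI under the lacIq promoter, so it supplies its own repressor and keeps transcription off until it is induced with IPTG. Downstream lies the Schistosoma japonicum GST coding sequence, followed after a short linker by the TOPBP1 fragment encoding residues 978-1192. This insert of roughly 640 bp was cloned between BamHI and NotI sites, both of which are retained. The feature table does not annotate the linker. In pGEX-6P vectors this region normally encodes a PreScission protease site for removing GST, but the record does not confirm it here.

The GST tag allows affinity purification on glutathione resin and pull-down assays. The associated publication concerns cooperative activation of the ATR checkpoint kinase by TopBP1 and damaged DNA, which suggests the recombinant fragment was used to map TopBP1 regions in biochemical studies of ATR activation. The record does not describe the specific role of this fragment.
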