Features (pLannotate 1.2.2; 17 found; start..end, strand, type, name):
      6..107     -  CDS            yciV (fragment): RNAAM_ECOLI - Also known as trpH From Escherichia coli (strain K12).
    183..211     +  promoter       tac promoter: strong E. coli promoter; hybrid between the trp and lac UV5 promoters
    219..235     +  protein_bind   lac operator: The lac repressor binds to the lac operator to inhibit transcription in E. coli. This inhibition can be relieved by adding lactose or isopropyl-β-D-thiogalactopyranoside (IPTG). lac repressor encoded by lacI
    258..911     +  CDS            GST26_SCHJA: Experimental evidence at protein level: Swiss-Prot protein existence level 1. GST isoenzymes appear to play a central role in the parasite detoxification system. Other functions are also suspected including a role in increasing the solubility of haematin in the parasite gut. From Schistosoma japonicum (Blood fluke).
    942..1595    +  CDS            TOPBP1 (fragment): TOPB1_HUMAN - Also known as KIAA0259. Experimental evidence at protein level: Swiss-Prot protein existence level 1. Required for DNA replication. Plays a role in the rescue of stalled replication forks and checkpoint control. Binds double-stranded DNA breaks and nicks as well as single-stranded DNA. Recruits the SWI/SNF chromatin remodeling complex to E2F1-responsive promoters. Down-regulates E2F1 activity and inhibits E2F1-dependent apoptosis during G1/S transition and after DNA damage. Induces a large increase in the kinase activity of ATR (PubMed:16530042). From Homo sapiens (Human).
   1626..1665    +  CDS            rop (fragment): Rop protein, which maintains plasmids at low copy number; rop
   1767..1807    +  misc_feature   bom (fragment): basis of mobility region from pBR322
   1912..2016    +  promoter       AmpR promoter: bla
   2017..2877    +  CDS            AmpR: β-lactamase; bla; confers resistance to ampicillin, carbenicillin, and related antibiotics
   3048..3636    +  rep_origin     ori: high-copy-number ColE1/pMB1/pBR322/pUC origin of replication
   3822..3873    -  misc_feature   bom (fragment): basis of mobility region from pBR322
   3880..3957    +  promoter       lacIq promoter: lacI (mutant); In the lacIq allele, a single base change in the promoter boosts expression of the lacI gene about 10-fold.
   3958..5040    +  CDS            lacI: lac repressor; lacI; The lac repressor binds to the lac operator to inhibit transcription in E. coli. This inhibition can be relieved by adding lactose or isopropyl-β-D-thiogalactopyranoside (IPTG).
   5053..5074    +  protein_bind   CAP binding site: CAP binding activates transcription in the presence of cAMP. E. coli catabolite activator protein
   5089..5119    +  promoter       lac promoter: promoter for the E. coli lac operon
   5127..5143    +  protein_bind   lac operator: The lac repressor binds to the lac operator to inhibit transcription in E. coli. This inhibition can be relieved by adding lactose or isopropyl-β-D-thiogalactopyranoside (IPTG). lac repressor encoded by lacI
   5163..5336    +  CDS            lacZα: LacZα fragment of β-galactosidase; lacZ fragment
>Addgene plasmid #20372 | GST TopBP1 B (aa 978-1192) | depositor full sequence | sequence record 9586 | Author sequence
ACGTTATCGACTGCACGGTGCACCAATGCTTCTGGCGTCAGGCAGCCATCGGAAGCTGTGGTATGGCTGT
GCAGGTCGTAAATCACTGCATAATTCGTGTCGCTCAAGGCGCACTCCCGTTCTGGATAATGTTTTTTGCG
CCGACATCATAACGGTTCTGGCAAATATTCTGAAATGAGCTGTTGACAATTAATCATCGGCTCGTATAAT
GTGTGGAATTGTGAGCGGATAACAATTTCACACAGGAAACAGTATTCATGTCCCCTATACTAGGTTATTG
GAAAATTAAGGGCCTTGTGCAACCCACTCGACTTCTTTTGGAATATCTTGAAGAAAAATATGAAGAGCAT
TTGTATGAGCGCGATGAAGGTGATAAATGGCGAAACAAAAAGTTTGAATTGGGTTTGGAGTTTCCCAATC
TTCCTTATTATATTGATGGTGATGTTAAATTAACACAGTCTATGGCCATCATACGTTATATAGCTGACAA
GCACAACATGTTGGGTGGTTGTCCAAAAGAGCGTGCAGAGATTTCAATGCTTGAAGGAGCGGTTTTGGAT
ATTAGATACGGTGTTTCGAGAATTGCATATAGTAAAGACTTTGAAACTCTCAAAGTTGATTTTCTTAGCA
AGCTACCTGAAATGCTGAAAATGTTCGAAGATCGTTTATGTCATAAAACATATTTAAATGGTGATCATGT
AACCCATCCTGACTTCATGTTGTATGACGCTCTTGATGTTGTTTTATACATGGACCCAATGTGCCTGGAT
GCGTTCCCAAAATTAGTTTGTTTTAAAAAACGTATTGAAGCTATCCCACAAATTGATAAGTACTTGAAAT
CCAGCAAGTATATAGCATGGCCTTTGCAGGGCTGGCAAGCCACGTTTGGTGGTGGCGACCATCCTCCAAA
ATCGGATCTGGAAGTTCTGTTCCAGGGGCCCCTGGGATCCGCCCAAGAGTGTAAACATCTTCCTGAATCT
CTTTATCCACATACTTATAATCCCAAAATGAGCTTGGATATCAGCGCAGTGCAAGATGGCCGGCTCTGTA
ATAGTCGACTACTCTCAGCTGTGTCTTCAACAAAGGATGATGAGCCAGATCCTTTGATTTTAGAAGAAAA
TGATGTAGACAATATGGCCACCAATAATAAAGAGTCAGCACCATCAAATGGAAGTGGAAAGAATGACTCT
AAAGGAGTTCTGACACAGACCTTAGAGATGAGAGAGAACTTTCAGAAGCAGTTACAGGAGATAATGTCTG
CAACATCAATAGTGAAACCCCAAGGGCAGAGGACTTCCCTTTCAAGAAGTGGTTGTAACAGCGCATCTTC
AACCCCTGACAGCACTCGCTCTGCTCGCAGTGGACGAAGTAGAGTCCTAGAGGCACTGAGGCAGTCTCGT
CAGACAGTACCTGATGTCAACACAGAGCCTTCCCAAAATGAACAGATCATTTGGGATGACCCTACAGCAA
GGGAGGAGAGAGCAAGGCTTGCCAGCAATTTGCAGTGGCCTAGTTGTCCCACACAATACTCTGAGCTTCA
GGTTGACATTCAAAACTTGGAGGATTCTCCTTTTCAAAAGCCTTTACATGATTCATAAGCGGCCGCATCG
TGACTGACTGACGATCTGCCTCGCGCGTTTCGGTGATGACGGTGAAAACCTCTGACACATGCAGCTCCCG
GAGACGGTCACAGCTTGTCTGTAAGCGGATGCCGGGAGCAGACAAGCCCGTCAGGGCGCGTCAGCGGGTG
TTGGCGGGTGTCGGGGCGCAGCCATGACCCAGTCACGTAGCGATAGCGGAGTGTATAATTCTTGAAGACG
AAAGGGCCTCGTGATACGCCTATTTTTATAGGTTAATGTCATGATAATAATGGTTTCTTAGACGTCAGGT
GGCACTTTTCGGGGAAATGTGCGCGGAACCCCTATTTGTTTATTTTTCTAAATACATTCAAATATGTATC
CGCTCATGAGACAATAACCCTGATAAATGCTTCAATAATATTGAAAAAGGAAGAGTATGAGTATTCAACA
TTTCCGTGTCGCCCTTATTCCCTTTTTTGCGGCATTTTGCCTTCCTGTTTTTGCTCACCCAGAAACGCTG
GTGAAAGTAAAAGATGCTGAAGATCAGTTGGGTGCACGAGTGGGTTACATCGAACTGGATCTCAACAGCG
GTAAGATCCTTGAGAGTTTTCGCCCCGAAGAACGTTTTCCAATGATGAGCACTTTTAAAGTTCTGCTATG
TGGCGCGGTATTATCCCGTGTTGACGCCGGGCAAGAGCAACTCGGTCGCCGCATACACTATTCTCAGAAT
GACTTGGTTGAGTACTCACCAGTCACAGAAAAGCATCTTACGGATGGCATGACAGTAAGAGAATTATGCA
GTGCTGCCATAACCATGAGTGATAACACTGCGGCCAACTTACTTCTGACAACGATCGGAGGACCGAAGGA
GCTAACCGCTTTTTTGCACAACATGGGGGATCATGTAACTCGCCTTGATCGTTGGGAACCGGAGCTGAAT
GAAGCCATACCAAACGACGAGCGTGACACCACGATGCCTGCAGCAATGGCAACAACGTTGCGCAAACTAT
TAACTGGCGAACTACTTACTCTAGCTTCCCGGCAACAATTAATAGACTGGATGGAGGCGGATAAAGTTGC
AGGACCACTTCTGCGCTCGGCCCTTCCGGCTGGCTGGTTTATTGCTGATAAATCTGGAGCCGGTGAGCGT
GGGTCTCGCGGTATCATTGCAGCACTGGGGCCAGATGGTAAGCCCTCCCGTATCGTAGTTATCTACACGA
CGGGGAGTCAGGCAACTATGGATGAACGAAATAGACAGATCGCTGAGATAGGTGCCTCACTGATTAAGCA
TTGGTAACTGTCAGACCAAGTTTACTCATATATACTTTAGATTGATTTAAAACTTCATTTTTAATTTAAA
AGGATCTAGGTGAAGATCCTTTTTGATAATCTCATGACCAAAATCCCTTAACGTGAGTTTTCGTTCCACT
GAGCGTCAGACCCCGTAGAAAAGATCAAAGGATCTTCTTGAGATCCTTTTTTTCTGCGCGTAATCTGCTG
CTTGCAAACAAAAAAACCACCGCTACCAGCGGTGGTTTGTTTGCCGGATCAAGAGCTACCAACTCTTTTT
CCGAAGGTAACTGGCTTCAGCAGAGCGCAGATACCAAATACTGTCCTTCTAGTGTAGCCGTAGTTAGGCC
ACCACTTCAAGAACTCTGTAGCACCGCCTACATACCTCGCTCTGCTAATCCTGTTACCAGTGGCTGCTGC
CAGTGGCGATAAGTCGTGTCTTACCGGGTTGGACTCAAGACGATAGTTACCGGATAAGGCGCAGCGGTCG
GGCTGAACGGGGGGTTCGTGCACACAGCCCAGCTTGGAGCGAACGACCTACACCGAACTGAGATACCTAC
AGCGTGAGCTATGAGAAAGCGCCACGCTTCCCGAAGGGAGAAAGGCGGACAGGTATCCGGTAAGCGGCAG
GGTCGGAACAGGAGAGCGCACGAGGGAGCTTCCAGGGGGAAACGCCTGGTATCTTTATAGTCCTGTCGGG
TTTCGCCACCTCTGACTTGAGCGTCGATTTTTGTGATGCTCGTCAGGGGGGCGGAGCCTATGGAAAAACG
CCAGCAACGCGGCCTTTTTACGGTTCCTGGCCTTTTGCTGGCCTTTTGCTCACATGTTCTTTCCTGCGTT
ATCCCCTGATTCTGTGGATAACCGTATTACCGCCTTTGAGTGAGCTGATACCGCTCGCCGCAGCCGAACG
ACCGAGCGCAGCGAGTCAGTGAGCGAGGAAGCGGAAGAGCGCCTGATGCGGTATTTTCTCCTTACGCATC
TGTGCGGTATTTCACACCGCATAAATTCCGACACCATCGAATGGTGCAAAACCTTTCGCGGTATGGCATG
ATAGCGCCCGGAAGAGAGTCAATTCAGGGTGGTGAATGTGAAACCAGTAACGTTATACGATGTCGCAGAG
TATGCCGGTGTCTCTTATCAGACCGTTTCCCGCGTGGTGAACCAGGCCAGCCACGTTTCTGCGAAAACGC
GGGAAAAAGTGGAAGCGGCGATGGCGGAGCTGAATTACATTCCCAACCGCGTGGCACAACAACTGGCGGG
CAAACAGTCGTTGCTGATTGGCGTTGCCACCTCCAGTCTGGCCCTGCACGCGCCGTCGCAAATTGTCGCG
GCGATTAAATCTCGCGCCGATCAACTGGGTGCCAGCGTGGTGGTGTCGATGGTAGAACGAAGCGGCGTCG
AAGCCTGTAAAGCGGCGGTGCACAATCTTCTCGCGCAACGCGTCAGTGGGCTGATCATTAACTATCCGCT
GGATGACCAGGATGCCATTGCTGTGGAAGCTGCCTGCACTAATGTTCCGGCGTTATTTCTTGATGTCTCT
GACCAGACACCCATCAACAGTATTATTTTCTCCCATGAAGACGGTACGCGACTGGGCGTGGAGCATCTGG
TCGCATTGGGTCACCAGCAAATCGCGCTGTTAGCGGGCCCATTAAGTTCTGTCTCGGCGCGTCTGCGTCT
GGCTGGCTGGCATAAATATCTCACTCGCAATCAAATTCAGCCGATAGCGGAACGGGAAGGCGACTGGAGT
GCCATGTCCGGTTTTCAACAAACCATGCAAATGCTGAATGAGGGCATCGTTCCCACTGCGATGCTGGTTG
CCAACGATCAGATGGCGCTGGGCGCAATGCGCGCCATTACCGAGTCCGGGCTGCGCGTTGGTGCGGATAT
CTCGGTAGTGGGATACGACGATACCGAAGACAGCTCATGTTATATCCCGCCGTCAACCACCATCAAACAG
GATTTTCGCCTGCTGGGGCAAACCAGCGTGGACCGCTTGCTGCAACTCTCTCAGGGCCAGGCGGTGAAGG
GCAATCAGCTGTTGCCCGTCTCACTGGTGAAAAGAAAAACCACCCTGGCGCCCAATACGCAAACCGCCTC
TCCCCGCGCGTTGGCCGATTCATTAATGCAGCTGGCACGACAGGTTTCCCGACTGGAAAGCGGGCAGTGA
GCGCAACGCAATTAATGTGAGTTAGCTCACTCATTAGGCACCCCAGGCTTTACACTTTATGCTTCCGGCT
CGTATGTTGTGTGGAATTGTGAGCGGATAACAATTTCACACAGGAAACAGCTATGACCATGATTACGGAT
TCACTGGCCGTCGTTTTACAACGTCGTGACTGGGAAAACCCTGGCGTTACCCAACTTAATCGCCTTGCAG
CACATCCCCCTTTCGCCAGCTGGCGTAATAGCGAAGAGGCCCGCACCGATCGCCCTTCCCAACAGTTGCG
CAGCCTGAATGGCGAATGGCGCTTTGCCTGGTTTCCGGCACCAGAAGCGGTGCCGGAAAGCTGGCTGGAG
TGCGATCTTCCTGAGGCCGATACTGTCGTCGTCCCCTCAAACTGGCAGATGCACGGTTACGATGCGCCCA
TCTACACCAACGTAACCTATCCCATTACGGTCAATCCGCCGTTTGTTCCCACGGAGAATCCGACGGGTTG
TTACTCGCTCACATTTAATGTTGATGAAAGCTGGCTACAGGAAGGCCAGACGCGAATTATTTTTGATGGC
GTTGGAATT
