>Addgene plasmid #20372 | GST TopBP1 B (aa 978-1192) | addgene partial sequence | sequence record 26104 | 20372 with pGEX-5
CTGGAGTTCTGTTCCAGGGGCCCCTGGGATCCGCCCAAGAGTGTAAACATCTTCCTGAATCTCTTTATCC
ACATACTTATAATCCCAAAATGAGCTTGGATATCAGCGCAGTGCAAGATGGCCGGCTCTGTAATAGTCGA
CTACTCTCAGCTGTGTCTTCAACAAAGGATGATGAGCCAGATCCTTTGATTTTAGAAGAAAATGATGTAG
ACAATATGGCCACCAATAATAAAGAGTCAGCACCATCAAATGGAAGTGGAAAGAATGACTCTAAAGGAGT
TCTGACACAGACCTTAGAGATGAGAGAGAACTTTCAGAAGCAGTTACAGGAGATAATGTCTGCAACATCA
ATAGTGAAACCCCAAGGGCAGAGGACTTCCCTTTCAAGAAGTGGTTGTAACAGCGCATCTTCAACCCCTG
ACAGCACTCGCTCTGCTCGCAGTGGACGAAGTAGAGTCCTAGAGGCACTGAGGCAGTCTCGTCAGACAGT
ACCTGATGTCAACACAGAGCCTTCCCAAAATGAACAGATCATTTGGGATGACCCTACAGCAAGGGAGGAG
AGAGCAAGGCTTGCCAGCAATTTGCAGTGGCCTAGTTGTCCCACACAATACTCTGAGCTTCAGGTTGACA
TTCAAAACTTGGAGGATTCTCCTTTTCAAAAGCCTTTACATGATTCATAAGCGGCCGCATCGTGACTGAC
TGACGATCTGCCTCGCGCGTTTCGGTGATGACGGTGAAAACCTCTGACACATGCAGCTCCCGGAGACGGT
CACAGCTTGTCTGTAAGCGGATGCCGGGAGCAGACAAGCCCGTCAGGGCGCGTCAGCGGGTGTTGGCGGG
TGTCGGGGCGCAGCCATGACCCAGTCACGTAGCGATAGCGGAGTGTATAATTCTTGAAGAC
